>Addgene plasmid #19123 | shCD44-2 pRRL | addgene full sequence | sequence record 166131 | Addgene NGS Result
GGTGGCACTTTTCGGGGAAATGTGCGCGGAACCCCTATTTGTTTATTTTTCTAAATACATTCAAATATGT
ATCCGCTCATGAGACAATAACCCTGATAAATGCTTCAATAATATTGAAAAAGGAAGAGTATGAGTATTCA
ACATTTCCGTGTCGCCCTTATTCCCTTTTTTGCGGCATTTTGCCTTCCTGTTTTTGCTCACCCAGAAACG
CTGGTGAAAGTAAAAGATGCTGAAGATCAGTTGGGTGCACGAGTGGGTTACATCGAACTGGATCTCAACA
GCGGTAAGATCCTTGAGAGTTTTCGCCCCGAAGAACGTTTTCCAATGATGAGCACTTTTAAAGTTCTGCT
ATGTGGCGCGGTATTATCCCGTATTGACGCCGGGCAAGAGCAACTCGGTCGCCGCATACACTATTCTCAG
AATGACTTGGTTGAGTACTCACCAGTCACAGAAAAGCATCTTACGGATGGCATGACAGTAAGAGAATTAT
GCAGTGCTGCCATAACCATGAGTGATAACACTGCGGCCAACTTACTTCTGACAACGATCGGAGGACCGAA
GGAGCTAACCGCTTTTTTGCACAACATGGGGGATCATGTAACTCGCCTTGATCGTTGGGAACCGGAGCTG
AATGAAGCCATACCAAACGACGAGCGTGACACCACGATGCCTGTAGCAATGGCAACAACGTTGCGCAAAC
TATTAACTGGCGAACTACTTACTCTAGCTTCCCGGCAACAATTAATAGACTGGATGGAGGCGGATAAAGT
TGCAGGACCACTTCTGCGCTCGGCCCTTCCGGCTGGCTGGTTTATTGCTGATAAATCTGGAGCCGGTGAG
CGTGGGTCTCGCGGTATCATTGCAGCACTGGGGCCAGATGGTAAGCCCTCCCGTATCGTAGTTATCTACA
CGACGGGGAGTCAGGCAACTATGGATGAACGAAATAGACAGATCGCTGAGATAGGTGCCTCACTGATTAA
GCATTGGTAACTGTCAGACCAAGTTTACTCATATATACTTTAGATTGATTTAAAACTTCATTTTTAATTT
AAAAGGATCTAGGTGAAGATCCTTTTTGATAATCTCATGACCAAAATCCCTTAACGTGAGTTTTCGTTCC
ACTGAGCGTCAGACCCCGTAGAAAAGATCAAAGGATCTTCTTGAGATCCTTTTTTTCTGCGCGTAATCTG
CTGCTTGCAAACAAAAAAACCACCGCTACCAGCGGTGGTTTGTTTGCCGGATCAAGAGCTACCAACTCTT
TTTCCGAAGGTAACTGGCTTCAGCAGAGCGCAGATACCAAATACTGTTCTTCTAGTGTAGCCGTAGTTAG
GCCACCACTTCAAGAACTCTGTAGCACCGCCTACATACCTCGCTCTGCTAATCCTGTTACCAGTGGCTGC
TGCCAGTGGCGATAAGTCGTGTCTTACCGGGTTGGACTCAAGACGATAGTTACCGGATAAGGCGCAGCGG
TCGGGCTGAACGGGGGGTTCGTGCACACAGCCCAGCTTGGAGCGAACGACCTACACCGAACTGAGATACC
TACAGCGTGAGCTATGAGAAAGCGCCACGCTTCCCGAAGGGAGAAAGGCGGACAGGTATCCGGTAAGCGG
CAGGGTCGGAACAGGAGAGCGCACGAGGGAGCTTCCAGGGGGAAACGCCTGGTATCTTTATAGTCCTGTC
GGGTTTCGCCACCTCTGACTTGAGCGTCGATTTTTGTGATGCTCGTCAGGGGGGCGGAGCCTATGGAAAA
ACGCCAGCAACGCGGCCTTTTTACGGTTCCTGGCCTTTTGCTGGCCTTTTGCTCACATGTTCTTTCCTGC
GTTATCCCCTGATTCTGTGGATAACCGTATTACCGCCTTTGAGTGAGCTGATACCGCTCGCCGCAGCCGA
ACGACCGAGCGCAGCGAGTCAGTGAGCGAGGAAGCGGAAGAGCGCCCAATACGCAAACCGCCTCTCCCCG
CGCGTTGGCCGATTCATTAATGAGCGCCCAATACGCAAACCGCCTCTCCCCGCGCGTTGGCCGATTCATT
AATGCAGCTGGCACGACAGGTTTCCCGACTGGAAAGCGGGCAGTGAGCGCAACGCAATTAATGTGAGTTA
GCTCACTCATTAGGCACCCCAGGCTTTACACTTTATGCTTCCGGCTCGTATGTTGTGTGGAATTGTGAGC
GGATAACAATTTCACACAGGAAACAGCTATGACCATGATTACGCCAAGCGCGCAATTAACCCTCACTAAA
GGGAACAAAAGCTGGAGCTGCAAGCTTAATGTAGTCTTATGCAATACTCTTGTAGTCTTGCAACATGGTA
ACGATGAGTTAGCAACATGCCTTACAAGGAGAGAAAAAGCACCGTGCATGCCGATTGGTGGAAGTAAGGT
GGTACGATCGTGCCTTATTAGGAAGGCAACAGACGGGTCTGACATGGATTGGACGAACCACTGAATTGCC
GCATTGCAGAGATATTGTATTTAAGTGCCTAGCTCGATACATAAACGGGTCTCTCTGGTTAGACCAGATC
TGAGCCTGGGAGCTCTCTGGCTAACTAGGGAACCCACTGCTTAAGCCTCAATAAAGCTTGCCTTGAGTGC
TTCAAGTAGTGTGTGCCCGTCTGTTGTGTGACTCTGGTAACTAGAGATCCCTCAGACCCTTTTAGTCAGT
GTGGAAAATCTCTAGCAGTGGCGCCCGAACAGGGACTTGAAAGCGAAAGGGAAACCAGAGGAGCTCTCTC
GACGCAGGACTCGGCTTGCTGAAGCGCGCACGGCAAGAGGCGAGGGGCGGCGACTGGTGAGTACGCCAAA
AATTTTGACTAGCGGAGGCTAGAAGGAGAGAGATGGGTGCGAGAGCGTCAGTATTAAGCGGGGGAGAATT
AGATCGCGATGGGAAAAAATTCGGTTAAGGCCAGGGGGAAAGAAAAAATATAAATTAAAACATATAGTAT
GGGCAAGCAGGGAGCTAGAACGATTCGCAGTTAATCCTGGCCTGTTAGAAACATCAGAAGGCTGTAGACA
AATACTGGGACAGCTACAACCATCCCTTCAGACAGGATCAGAAGAACTTAGATCATTATATAATACAGTA
GCAACCCTCTATTGTGTGCATCAAAGGATAGAGATAAAAGACACCAAGGAAGCTTTAGACAAGATAGAGG
AAGAGCAAAACAAAAGTAAGACCACCGCACAGCAAGCGGCCGCTGATCTTCAGACCTGGAGGAGGAGATA
TGAGGGACAATTGGAGAAGTGAATTATATAAATATAAAGTAGTAAAAATTGAACCATTAGGAGTAGCACC
CACCAAGGCAAAGAGAAGAGTGGTGCAGAGAGAAAAAAGAGCAGTGGGAATAGGAGCTTTGTTCCTTGGG
TTCTTGGGAGCAGCAGGAAGCACTATGGGCGCAGCGTCAATGACGCTGACGGTACAGGCCAGACAATTAT
TGTCTGGTATAGTGCAGCAGCAGAACAATTTGCTGAGGGCTATTGAGGCGCAACAGCATCTGTTGCAACT
CACAGTCTGGGGCATCAAGCAGCTCCAGGCAAGAATCCTGGCTGTGGAAAGATACCTAAAGGATCAACAG
CTCCTGGGGATTTGGGGTTGCTCTGGAAAACTCATTTGCACCACTGCTGTGCCTTGGAATGCTAGTTGGA
GTAATAAATCTCTGGAACAGATTTGGAATCACACGACCTGGATGGAGTGGGACAGAGAAATTAACAATTA
CACAAGCTTAATACACTCCTTAATTGAAGAATCGCAAAACCAGCAAGAAAAGAATGAACAAGAATTATTG
GAATTAGATAAATGGGCAAGTTTGTGGAATTGGTTTAACATAACAAATTGGCTGTGGTATATAAAATTAT
TCATAATGATAGTAGGAGGCTTGGTAGGTTTAAGAATAGTTTTTGCTGTACTTTCTATAGTGAATAGAGT
TAGGCAGGGATATTCACCATTATCGTTTCAGACCCACCTCCCAACCCCGAGGGGACCCGACAGGCCCGAA
GGAATAGAAGAAGAAGGTGGAGAGAGAGACAGAGACAGATCCATTCGATTAGTGAACGGATCTCGACGGT
ATCGATCACGAGACTAGCCTCGAGCGGCCGCCCCCTTCACCGAGGGCCTATTTCCCATGATTCCTTCATA
TTTGCATATACGATACAAGGCTGTTAGAGAGATAATTGGAATTAATTTGACTGTAAACACAAAGATATTA
GTACAAAATACGTGACGTAGAAAGTAATAATTTCTTGGGTAGTTTGCAGTTTTAAAATTATGTTTTAAAA
TGGACTATCATATGCTTACCGTAACTTGAAAGTATTTCGATTTCTTGGCTTTATATATCTTGTGGAAAGG
ACGAAACACCGGTATGCAATGTGCTACTGATTGTCTCGAGACAATCAGTAGCACATTGCATTTTTTGAAT
TCTCGACCTCGAGACAAATGGCAGTATTCATCCACAATTTTAAAAGAAAAGGGGGGATTGGGGGGTACAG
TGCAGGGGAAAGAATAGTAGACATAATAGCAACAGACATACAAACTAAAGAATTACAAAAACAAATTACA
AAAATTCAAAATTTTCGGGTTTATTACAGGGACAGCAGAGATCCACTTTGGCCGCGGCTCGAGGGGGTTG
GGGTTGCGCCTTTTCCAAGGCAGCCCTGGGTTTGCGCAGGGACGCGGCTGCTCTGGGCGTGGTTCCGGGA
AACGCAGCGGCGCCGACCCTGGGTCTCGCACATTCTTCACGTCCGTTCGCAGCGTCACCCGGATCTTCGC
CGCTACCCTTGTGGGCCCCCCGGCGACGCTTCCTGCTCCGCCCCTAAGTCGGGAAGGTTCCTTGCGGTTC
GCGGCGTGCCGGACGTGACAAACGGAAGCCGCACGTCTCACTAGTACCCTCGCAGACGGACAGCGCCAGG
GAGCAATGGCAGCGCGCCGACCGCGATGGGCTGTGGCCAATAGCGGCTGCTCAGCAGGGCGCGCCGAGAG
CAGCGGCCGGGAAGGGGCGGTGCGGGAGGCGGGGTGTGGGGCGGTAGTGTGGGCCCTGTTCCTGCCCGCG
CGGTGTTCCGCATTCTGCAAGCCTCCGGAGCGCACGTCGGCAGTCGGCTCCCTCGTTGACCGAATCACCG
ACCTCTCTCCCCAGGGGGATCCACCGGTCGCCACCATGGTGAGCAAGGGCGAGGAGCTGTTCACCGGGGT
GGTGCCCATCCTGGTCGAGCTGGACGGCGACGTAAACGGCCACAAGTTCAGCGTGTCCGGCGAGGGCGAG
GGCGATGCCACCTACGGCAAGCTGACCCTGAAGTTCATCTGCACCACCGGCAAGCTGCCCGTGCCCTGGC
CCACCCTCGTGACCACCCTGACCTACGGCGTGCAGTGCTTCAGCCGCTACCCCGACCACATGAAGCAGCA
CGACTTCTTCAAGTCCGCCATGCCCGAAGGCTACGTCCAGGAGCGCACCATCTTCTTCAAGGACGACGGC
AACTACAAGACCCGCGCCGAGGTGAAGTTCGAGGGCGACACCCTGGTGAACCGCATCGAGCTGAAGGGCA
TCGACTTCAAGGAGGACGGCAACATCCTGGGGCACAAGCTGGAGTACAACTACAACAGCCACAACGTCTA
TATCATGGCCGACAAGCAGAAGAACGGCATCAAGGTGAACTTCAAGATCCGCCACAACATCGAGGACGGC
AGCGTGCAGCTCGCCGACCACTACCAGCAGAACACCCCCATCGGCGACGGCCCCGTGCTGCTGCCCGACA
ACCACTACCTGAGCACCCAGTCCGCCCTGAGCAAAGACCCCAACGAGAAGCGCGATCACATGGTCCTGCT
GGAGTTCGTGACCGCCGCCGGGATCACTCTCGGCATGGACGAGCTGTACAAGTAAAGCGGCCGCGTCGAC
GGGCCCGCGGAATTCGAGCTCGGTACCTTTAAGACCAATGACTTACAAGGCAGCTGTAGATCTTAGCCAC
TTTTTAAAAGAAAAGGGGGGACTGGAAGGGCTAATTCACTCCCAACGAAGACAAGATCTGCTTTTTGCTT
GTACTGGGTCTCTCTGGTTAGACCAGATCTGAGCCTGGGAGCTCTCTGGCTAACTAGGGAACCCACTGCT
TAAGCCTCAATAAAGCTTGCCTTGAGTGCTTCAAGTAGTGTGTGCCCGTCTGTTGTGTGACTCTGGTAAC
TAGAGATCCCTCAGACCCTTTTAGTCAGTGTGGAAAATCTCTAGCAGTAGTAGTTCATGTCATCTTATTA
TTCAGTATTTATAACTTGCAAAGAAATGAATATCAGAGAGTGAGAGGAACTTGTTTATTGCAGCTTATAA
TGGTTACAAATAAAGCAATAGCATCACAAATTTCACAAATAAAGCATTTTTTTCACTGCATTCTAGTTGT
GGTTTGTCCAAACTCATCAATGTATCTTATCATGTCTGGCTCTAGCTATCCCGCCCCTAACTCCGCCCAT
CCCGCCCCTAACTCCGCCCAGTTCCGCCCATTCTCCGCCCCATGGCTGACTAATTTTTTTTATTTATGCA
GAGGCCGAGGCCGCCTCGGCCTCTGAGCTATTCCAGAAGTAGTGAGGAGGCTTTTTTGGAGGCCTAGGGA
CGTACCCAATTCGCCCTATAGTGAGTCGTATTACGCGCGCTCACTGGCCGTCGTTTTACAACGTCGTGAC
TGGGAAAACCCTGGCGTTACCCAACTTAATCGCCTTGCAGCACATCCCCCTTTCGCCAGCTGGCGTAATA
GCGAAGAGGCCCGCACCGATCGCCCTTCCCAACAGTTGCGCAGCCTGAATGGCGAATGGG
[124 nt withheld, positions 6781-6904]
C
[91 nt withheld, positions 6906-6996]
A
[49 nt withheld, positions 6998-7046]
CCTTTGACGTTGGAGTCCACGTTCTTT
[37 nt withheld, positions 7074-7110]
ACCCTATCTCGGTCTATTCTTTTGATTTATAAGGGATTTTGCCGATTTCGGCCTATTGGTTAAAAAATGA
GCTGATTTAACAAAAATTTAACGCGAATTTTAACAAAATATTAACGCTTACAATTTA
Features (pLannotate 1.2.2; 26 found; start..end, strand, type, name):
     25..129     +  promoter       AmpR promoter: bla
    130..990     +  CDS            AmpR: β-lactamase; bla; confers resistance to ampicillin, carbenicillin, and related antibiotics
   1161..1749    +  rep_origin     ori: high-copy-number ColE1/pMB1/pBR322/pUC origin of replication
   1932..1982    +  CDS            lacI (fragment): lac repressor; lacI; The lac repressor binds to the lac operator to inhibit transcription in E. coli. This inhibition can be relieved by adding lactose or isopropyl-β-D-thiogalactopyranoside (IPTG).
   1984..2076    +  CDS            lacI (fragment): lac repressor; lacI; The lac repressor binds to the lac operator to inhibit transcription in E. coli. This inhibition can be relieved by adding lactose or isopropyl-β-D-thiogalactopyranoside (IPTG).
   2089..2110    +  protein_bind   CAP binding site: CAP binding activates transcription in the presence of cAMP. E. coli catabolite activator protein
   2125..2155    +  promoter       lac promoter: promoter for the E. coli lac operon
   2163..2179    +  protein_bind   lac operator: The lac repressor binds to the lac operator to inhibit transcription in E. coli. This inhibition can be relieved by adding lactose or isopropyl-β-D-thiogalactopyranoside (IPTG). lac repressor encoded by lacI
   2224..2242    +  promoter       T3 promoter: promoter for bacteriophage T3 RNA polymerase
   2270..2496    +  promoter       RSV promoter: Rous sarcoma virus enhancer/promoter
   2497..2677    +  LTR            5' LTR (truncated): truncated 5' long terminal repeat (LTR) from HIV-1
   2724..2849    +  misc_feature   HIV-1 Ψ: packaging signal of human immunodeficiency virus type 1
   2833..3196    +  CDS            HIV-1 gag (fragment): gag protein from human immunodeficiency virus 1; gag
   3342..3575    +  misc_feature   RRE: The Rev response element (RRE) of HIV-1 allows for Rev-dependent mRNA export from the nucleus to the cytoplasm.
   3952..4052    +  CDS            Rev (fragment): human immunodeficiency virus 1 (HIV-1) Rev protein; rev; enhances nuclear export of unspliced and incompletely spliced viral mRNAs
   4102..4342    +  promoter       U6 promoter: RNA polymerase III promoter for human U6 snRNA
   4448..4565    +  misc_feature   cPPT/CTS: central polypurine tract and central termination sequence of HIV-1
   4614..5124    +  promoter       hPGK promoter: human phosphoglycerate kinase 1 promoter
   5146..5865    +  CDS            EGFP: the original enhanced GFP (Yang et al., 1996) mammalian codon-optimized
   5903..5971    +  CDS            nef (fragment): NEF_HV1Z2 - Experimental evidence at protein level: Swiss-Prot protein existence level 1. Extracellular Nef protein targets CD4(+) T-lymphocytes for apoptosis by interacting with CXCR4 surface receptors. From Human immunodeficiency virus type 1 group M subtype D (isolate Z2/CDC-Z34) (HIV-1).
   5973..6206    +  LTR            3' LTR (ΔU3): self-inactivating 3' long terminal repeat (LTR) from HIV-1
   6278..6399    +  polyA_signal   SV40 poly(A) signal: SV40 polyadenylation signal
   6439..6574    +  rep_origin     SV40 ori: SV40 origin of replication
   6595..6613    -  promoter       T7 promoter: promoter for bacteriophage T7 RNA polymerase
   6621..6776    +  CDS            lacZα (fragment): LacZα fragment of β-galactosidase; lacZ fragment
   6781..7209    +  rep_origin     f1 ori (sequence partly withheld): f1 bacteriophage origin of replication; arrow indicates direction of (+) strand synthesis
