[The description below was written by a language model from this plasmid's Addgene catalogue record and pLannotate feature annotations shown in this document.]
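Description:
shCD44-2 pRRL is a third-generation, self-inactivating HIV-1-based lentiviral transfer vector for knocking down human CD44 by RNA interference while marking transduced cells with EGFP. It is built on the pRRL-U6-siluc-cppt-hPGKGFPSIN backbone. It is maintained in E. coli through a high-copy ColE1/pUC-type origin and an ampicillin resistance gene. The record recommends recombination-deficient hosts such as Stbl3, which suits a plasmid carrying repeated LTR sequences. An f1 origin, an SV40 origin, and remnants of lac/lacZα cloning sequences with T3 and T7 promoters also persist from the parental plasmid.

The viral genome is transcribed in packaging cells from an RSV enhancer/promoter fused to a truncated 5' LTR, which makes production Tat-independent. Downstream lie the Ψ packaging signal with a partial gag sequence, the Rev response element for nuclear export of the unspliced genome, and a cPPT/CTS that aids nuclear import. The 3' LTR carries a ΔU3 deletion that silences LTR promoter activity after integration, and it is followed by an SV40 polyadenylation signal.

Two independent expression units sit within this frame. A human U6 RNA polymerase III promoter drives a roughly 60 bp hairpin between AgeI and EcoRI sites, and a human PGK promoter drives EGFP. There is no mammalian drug selection marker, so transduced cells are identified or sorted by fluorescence. According to the depositor, the hairpin should target all CD44 isoforms and was transferred from a pLKO.1-puro clone. The depositor also notes that this hairpin is called shCD44-3 in the associated publication, which examined p53-dependent repression of CD44 in growth inhibition and tumor suppression.
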