Addgene plasmid #19123: shCD44-2 pRRL
Depositing lab: Bob Weinberg. Depositing organization: Whitehead Institute for Biomedical Research. Publication: Growth-inhibitory and tumor- suppressive functions of p53 depend on its repression of CD44 expression. Godar S, Ince TA, Bell GW, Feldser D, Donaher JL, Bergh J, Liu A, Miu K, Watnick RS, Reinhardt F, McAllister SS, Jacks T, Weinberg RA. Cell. 2008 Jul 11. 134(1):62-73. 10.1016/j.cell.2008.06.006 PubMed 18614011.
Backbone
  Vector backbone: pRRL-U6-siluc-cppt-hPGKGFPSIN
  Backbone size w/o insert (bp): 7247
  Vector type: Mammalian Expression, Lentiviral
Growth in bacteria
  Bacterial resistance: Ampicillin, 100 μg/mL
  Growth temperature: 37°C
  Growth strain: Stbl3
  Growth instructions: Use Stbl3 or HB101 to reduce chance of recombination. Grow at 37C, grows slowly.
  Copy number: High Copy
Gene/Insert
  Gene/Insert name: small hairpin RNA against CD44 (alt name: CDW44, CSPG8, ECMR-III, HCELL, IN, LHR, MC56, MDU2, MDU3, MGC10468, MIC4, MUTCH-I, Pgp1)
  Species: H. sapiens (human)
  Insert size (bp): 60
  Entrez Gene: CD44 (a.k.a. CDW44, CSPG8, ECM-III, ECMR-III, H-CAM, HCELL, HUTCH-1, HUTCH-I, Hermes-1, IN, LHR, MC56, MDU2, MDU3, MIC4, Pgp1)
  Promoter: U6
  Cloning method: Restriction Enzyme; 5′ cloning site AgeI (not destroyed); 3′ cloning site EcoRI (not destroyed)
  Sequencing primers: 5′ U6-F; 3′ EGFP-N
Terms and licenses: Academic/Nonprofit Terms; Industry Terms: Not Available to Industry
Depositor comments: shRNA to human CD44 (should target all isoforms). Subcloned via NdeI-BamHI frm pLKO1.Puro. This insert replaced identical sequence present in pRRL-EGFP and added the shRNA sequence shRNA oligo sequence: sense:5'-CCGGTATGCAATGTGCTACTGATTGTCTCGAGACAATCAGTAGCACATTGCATTTTTTG-3' Please note that the shRNA oligo present in this plasmid is referred to as shCD44-3 in the associated publication.
How to cite: shCD44-2 pRRL was a gift from Bob Weinberg (Addgene plasmid # 19123 ; http://n2t.net/addgene:19123 ; RRID:Addgene_19123)
