>Addgene plasmid #19123 | shCD44-2 pRRL | addgene partial sequence | sequence record 24901 | EGFP-N 5'-CGTCGCCGTCCAGCTCGACCAG-3'
NCACCGGGTAAGCTCTCGCCCTTGCTACCATGGTGGCGACCGGTGGATCCCCCTGGGGAGAGAGGTCGGT
GATTCGGTCAACGAGGGAGCCGACTGCCGACGTGCGCTCCGGAGGCTTGCAGAATGCGGAACACCGCGCG
GGCAGGAACAGGGCCCACACTACCGCCCCACACCCCGCCTCCCGCACCGCCCCTTCCCGGCCGCTGCTCT
CGGCGCGCCCTGCTGAGCAGCCGCTATTGGCCACAGCCCATCGCGGTCGGCGCGCTGCCATTGCTCCCTG
GCGCTGTCCGTCTGCGAGGGTACTAGTGAGACGTGCGGCTTCCGTTTGTCACGTCCGGCACGCCGCGAAC
CGCAAGGAACCTTCCCGACTTAGGGGCGGAGCAGGAAGCGTCGCCGGGGGGCCCACAAGGGTAGCGGCGA
AGATCCGGGTGACGCTGCGAACGGACGTGAAGAATGTGCGAGACCCAGGGTCGGCGCCGCTGCGTTTCCC
GGAACCACGCCCAGAGCAGCCGCGTCCCTGCGCAAACCCAGGGCTGCCTTGGAAAAGGCGCAACCCCAAC
CCCCTCGAGCCGCGGCCAAAGTGGATCTCTGCTGTCCCTGTAATAAACCCGAAAATTTTGAATTTTTGTA
ATTTGTTTTTGTAATTCTTTAGTTTGTATGTCTGTTGCTATTATGTCTACTATTCTTTCCCCTGCACTGT
ACCCCCCAATCCCCCCTTTTCTTTTAAAATTGTGGATGAATACTGCCATTTGTCTCGAGGTCGAGAATTC
AAAAAATGCAATGTGGCTTACTGATTGTCTCGAGACAATCANTANCACATTGCATACCGGTGTTTTCNTC
CTTTCCACAANATATNTAAAGCCAANAAATCNAAATACTTTCAAGTTACNGTAANCATATGATANTCCAT
TTTAAAANATNAATTTTAAAACTGCAAACTACCCAANAAATTATTACTTTCTACNTCACGTATTTTTGTA
CTAATATCTTTNTGTTTANANTCAATTAATTNCAATTATNTCTNTAAAAANCCTTNTTATCNTATATGCN
AANTTTNAAGGAATTCNTGGGAAAAAGNCCCTCNGTNAAANGG
